>Addgene plasmid #241155 | P2A-EGFP-pA-ORF-3 without ATG | addgene full sequence | sequence record 482174 | Addgene NGS Result
ATTTGTCCTACTCAGGAGAGCGTTCACCGACAAACAACAGATAAAACGAAAGGCCCAGTCTTCCGACTGA
GCCTTTCGTTTTATTTGATGCCTGGCAGTTCCCTACTCTCGCGTTAACGCTAGCATGGATGTTTTCCCAG
TCACGACGTTGTAAAACGACGGCCAGTCTTAAGCTCGGGCCCGGTCTCTTCGCCCGCTACAAACTTCTCT
CTGCTGAAACAAGCTGGCGACGTGGAGGAGAACCCTGGACCTGTGAGCAAGGGCGAGGAGCTGTTCACCG
GGGTGGTGCCCATCCTGGTCGAGCTGGACGGCGACGTAAACGGCCACAAGTTCAGCGTGTCCGGCGAGGG
CGAGGGCGATGCCACCTACGGCAAGCTGACCCTGAAGTTCATCTGCACCACCGGCAAGCTGCCCGTGCCC
TGGCCCACCCTCGTGACCACCCTGACCTACGGCGTGCAGTGCTTCAGCCGCTACCCCGACCACATGAAGC
AGCACGACTTCTTCAAGTCCGCCATGCCCGAAGGCTACGTCCAGGAGCGCACCATCTTCTTCAAGGACGA
CGGCAACTACAAGACCCGCGCCGAGGTGAAGTTCGAGGGCGACACCCTGGTGAACCGCATCGAGCTGAAG
GGCATCGACTTCAAGGAGGACGGCAACATCCTGGGGCACAAGCTGGAGTACAACTACAACAGCCACAACG
TCTATATCATGGCCGACAAGCAGAAGAACGGCATCAAGGTGAACTTCAAGATCCGCCACAACATCGAGGA
CGGCAGCGCGCAGCTCGCCGACCACTACCAGCAGAACACCCCCATCGGCGACGGCCCCGTGCTGCTGCCC
GACAACCACTACCTGAGCACCCAGTCCGCCCTGAGCAAAGACCCCAACGAGAAGCGCGATCACATGGTCC
TGCTGGAGTTCGTGACCGCCGCCGGGATCACTCTCGGCATGGACGAGCTGTACAAGTAAGCTAGAACTAT
AGTGAGTCGTATTACGTAGATCCAGACATGATAAGATACATTGATGAGTTTGGACAAACCACAACTAGAA
TGCAGTGAAAAAAATGCTTTATTTGTGAAATTTGTGATGCTATTGCTTTATTTGTAACCATTATAAGCTG
CAATAAACAAGTTAACAACAACAATTGCATTCATTTTATGTTTCAGGTTCAGGGGGAGGTGTGGGAGGTT
TTTTAATTCCTCAAGAGACCTCTAGACCAGCCAGGACAGAAATGCCTCGACTTCGCTGCTACCCAAGGTT
GCCGGGTGACGCACACCGTGGAAACGGATGAAGGCACGAACCCAGTGGACATAAGCCTGTTCGGTTCGTA
AGCTGTAATGCAAGTAGCGTATGCGCTCACGCAACTGGTCCAGAACCTTGACCGAACGCAGCGGTGGTAA
CGGCGCAGTGGCGGTTTTCATGGCTTGTTATGACTGTTTTTTTGGGGTACAGTCTATGCCTCGGGCATCC
AAGCAGCAAGCGCGTTACGCCGTGGGTCGATGTTTGATGTTATGGAGCAGCAACGATGTTACGCAGCAGG
GCAGTCGCCCTAAAACAAAGTTAAACATTATGAGGGAAGCGGTGATCGCCGAAGTATCGACTCAACTATC
AGAGGTAGTTGGCGTCATCGAGCGCCATCTCGAACCGACGTTGCTGGCCGTACATTTGTACGGCTCCGCA
GTGGATGGCGGCCTGAAGCCACACAGTGATATTGATTTGCTGGTTACGGTGACCGTAAGGCTTGATGAAA
CAACGCGGCGAGCTTTGATCAACGACCTTTTGGAAACTTCGGCTTCCCCTGGAGAGAGCGAGATTCTCCG
CGCTGTAGAAGTCACCATTGTTGTGCACGACGACATCATTCCGTGGCGTTATCCAGCTAAGCGCGAACTG
CAATTTGGAGAATGGCAGCGCAATGACATTCTTGCAGGTATCTTCGAGCCAGCCACGATCGACATTGATC
TGGCTATCTTGCTGACAAAAGCAAGAGAACATAGCGTTGCCTTGGTAGGTCCAGCGGCGGAGGAACTCTT
TGATCCGGTTCCTGAACAGGATCTATTTGAGGCGCTAAATGAAACCTTAACGCTATGGAACTCGCCGCCC
GACTGGGCTGGCGATGAGCGAAATGTAGTGCTTACGTTGTCCCGCATTTGGTACAGCGCAGTAACCGGCA
AAATCGCGCCGAAGGATGTCGCTGCCGACTGGGCAATGGAGCGCCTGCCGGCCCAGTATCAGCCCGTCAT
ACTTGAAGCTAGACAGGCTTATCTTGGACAAGAAGAAGATCGCTTGGCCTCGCGCGCAGATCAGTTGGAA
GAATTTGTCCACTACGTGAAAGGCGAGATCACCAAGGTAGTCGGCAAATAACCCTCGAGCCACCCATGAC
CAAAATCCCTTAACGTGAGTTACGCGTCGTTCCACTGAGCGTCAGACCCCGTAGAAAAGATCAAAGGATC
TTCTTGAGATCCTTTTTTTCTGCGCGTAATCTGCTGCTTGCAAACAAAAAAACCACCGCTACCAGCGGTG
GTTTGTTTGCCGGATCAAGAGCTACCAACTCTTTTTCCGAAGGTAACTGGCTTCAGCAGAGCGCAGATAC
CAAATACTGTTCTTCTAGTGTAGCCGTAGTTAGGCCACCACTTCAAGAACTCTGTAGCACCGCCTACATA
CCTCGCTCTGCTAATCCTGTTACCAGTGGCTGCTGCCAGTGGCGATAAGTCGTGTCTTACCGGGTTGGAC
TCAAGACGATAGTTACCGGATAAGGCGCAGCGGTCGGGCTGAACGGGGGGTTCGTGCACACAGCCCAGCT
TGGAGCGAACGACCTACACCGAACTGAGATACCTACAGCGTGAGCTATGAGAAAGCGCCACGCTTCCCGA
AGGGAGAAAGGCGGACAGGTATCCGGTAAGCGGCAGGGTCGGAACAGGAGAGCGCACGAGGGAGCTTCCA
GGGGGAAACGCCTGGTATCTTTATAGTCCTGTCGGGTTTCGCCACCTCTGACTTGAGCGTCGATTTTTGT
GATGCTCGTCAGGGGGGCGGAGCCTATGGAAAAACGCCAGCAACGCGGCCTTTTTACGGTTCCTGGCCTT
TTGCTGGCCTTTTGCTCACATGTTCTTTCCTGCGTTATCCCCTGATTCTGTGGATAACCGTATTACCGCC
TTTGAGTGAGCTGATACCGCTCGCCGCAGCCGAACGACCGAGCGCAGCGAGTCAGTGAGCGAGGAAGCGG
AAGAGCGCCCAATACGCAAACCGCCTCTCCCCGCGCGTTGGCCGATTCATTAATGCAGCTGGCACGACAG
GTTTCCCGACTGGAAAGCGGGCAGTGAGCGCAACGCAATTAATACGCGTACCGCTAGCCAGGAAGAGTTT
GTAGAAACGCAAAAAGGCCATCCGTCAGGATGGCCTTCTGCTTAGTTTGATGCCTGGCAGTTTATGGCGG
GCGTCCTGCCCGCCACCCTCCGGGCCGTTGCTTCACAACGTTCAAATCCGCTCCCGGCGG
Features (pLannotate 1.2.2; 11 found; start..end, strand, type, name):
     41..84      +  terminator     rrnB T1 terminator: Escherichia coli rrnB; transcription terminator T1 from the E. coli rrnB gene
    131..167     -  CDS            lacZα (fragment): LacZα fragment of β-galactosidase; lacZ fragment
    253..969     +  CDS            EGFP: the original enhanced GFP (Yang et al., 1996) mammalian codon-optimized
    977..994     -  promoter       T7 promoter (fragment): promoter for bacteriophage T7 RNA polymerase
    999..1133    -  polyA_signal   SV40 poly(A) signal: SV40 polyadenylation signal
   1308..1331    +  promoter       Pc promoter (fragment): intI1 (promoter lies within the coding sequence); class 1 integron promoter
   1507..1563    +  CDS            GmR (fragment): gentamycin acetyltransferase; aacC1; confers resistance to gentamycin
   1570..2361    +  CDS            SmR: aminoglycoside adenylyltransferase (Murphy, 1985); aadA; confers resistance to spectinomycin and streptomycin
   2454..3042    +  rep_origin     ori: high-copy-number ColE1/pMB1/pBR322/pUC origin of replication
   3225..3317    +  CDS            lacI (fragment): lac repressor; lacI; The lac repressor binds to the lac operator to inhibit transcription in E. coli. This inhibition can be relieved by adding lactose or isopropyl-β-D-thiogalactopyranoside (IPTG).
   3372..3399    -  terminator     rrnB T2 terminator: transcription terminator T2 from the E. coli rrnB gene
