[The description below was written by a language model from this plasmid's Addgene catalogue record and pLannotate feature annotations shown in this document.]
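Description:
P2A-EGFP-pA-ORF-3 without ATG is a small (about 3.5 kb) bacterial cloning plasmid that serves as a middle entry vector in the mini-Golden subcloning platform, a modular assembly system associated with knock-in genome editing in zebrafish. It is built on the pU6a:sgRNA#7 backbone and propagated in E. coli through a high-copy ColE1/pUC-type origin. Selection uses spectinomycin, conferred by the aadA (SmR) aminoglycoside adenylyltransferase gene. The annotation also picks up a class 1 integron Pc promoter fragment and a short gentamicin-resistance remnant upstream of aadA, which probably came along with the resistance cassette. Other backbone residues include small lacZα, lacI and T7 promoter fragments. rrnB T1 and T2 terminators lie on either side of the cloning region, where such terminators typically insulate a cassette from read-through transcription.

The payload is a promoterless reporter module: an EGFP coding sequence followed by an SV40 polyadenylation signal, which is annotated on the opposite strand. The name indicates that a P2A self-cleaving peptide precedes EGFP, although the automated feature table does not annotate it. The space between the lacZα fragment and the start of EGFP could accommodate it. The "ORF-3 without ATG" designation, together with the recorded TCGC linker, suggests that the cassette lacks its own start codon and is set in one of three reading frames. On that reading, it could be fused in frame to an upstream coding sequence, with EGFP released as a separate protein through P2A ribosomal skipping. No eukaryotic promoter is present, consistent with expression depending on the assembled construct or a targeted endogenous locus. The cloning sites used for assembly are not recorded.
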