Addgene plasmid #241155: P2A-EGFP-pA-ORF-3 without ATG
Purpose: Middle entry vector for mini-Golden subcloning platform; eGFP
Depositing lab: Junsu Kang. Depositing organization: University of Wisconsin, Madison. Publication: Advancing knock-in approaches for robust genome editing in zebrafish. Rodriguez-Parks A, Beezley EG, Manna S, Silaban I, Almutawa SI, Cao S, Ahmed H, Guyer M, Baker S, Richards MP, Kang J. Biol Open. 2026 Feb 2:bio.062472. doi: 10.1242/bio.062472. PubMed 41630603.
Backbone
  Vector backbone: pU6a:sgRNA#7
  Vector type: Mini-Golden
Growth in bacteria
  Bacterial resistance: Spectinomycin, 50 μg/mL
  Growth temperature: 37°C
  Growth strain: DH5alpha
  Copy number: Unknown
Gene/Insert
  Gene/Insert name: eGFP
  Species: Synthetic
  Mutation: TCGC linker
  Cloning method: Restriction Enzyme; 5′ cloning site Unknown (unknown if destroyed); 3′ cloning site Unknown (unknown if destroyed)
Terms and licenses: Academic/Nonprofit Terms; Industry Terms: Not Available to Industry
How to cite: P2A-EGFP-pA-ORF-3 without ATG was a gift from Junsu Kang (Addgene plasmid # 241155 ; http://n2t.net/addgene:241155 ; RRID:Addgene_241155)
